>Addgene plasmid #164473 | opto-RhoGEF-mCherry_pcDNA3.1 | addgene full sequence | sequence record 324997 | Addgene NGS Result
GTGATGCGGTTTTGGCAGTACATCAATGGGCGTGGATAGCGGTTTGACTCACGGGGATTTCCAAGTCTCC
ACCCCATTGACGTCAATGGGAGTTTGTTTTGGCACCAAAATCAACGGGACTTTCCAAAATGTCGTAACAA
CTCCGCCCCATTGACGCAAATGGGCGGTAGGCGTGTACGGTGGGAGGTCTATATAAGCAGAGCTCTCTGG
CTAACTAGAGAACCCACTGCTTACTGGCTTATCGAAATTAATACGACTCACTATAGGGAGACCCAAGCTG
GCTAGCGTTTAAACTTAAGCTTGGTACCGAGCTCGGATCCATGGCCACAGACGCAATCGACCATTACTAC
CAGAACAGAGACGGCCCCCCTTCCAGGAGCTTTAGCGACGAATACGACTCATACAATAAGACAGCCCCTC
TGCCACCTCTGAGCGCCTGCCCAGAGCGCGCCCAGACCCCTAACAGCAAGAGAATCCCCATCACACCCAA
TTCCGCCAAGAGCACCTCCGAGTCTCCTCGGAGAATCACATTCTCTCGCGACGCAGGCAGCTCCACCAAG
GGCAGCACCCAGACAAGCCCATCCAACCAGGGCTCCGTGTCTAGCCGGAATGGCTCTAACGGAAATGGCC
TGGGCCTGTCCTCTGCCGGCAACTTCGCCGATTTCTTTAGCTCCGAGGTGTTTTATATCGTGCTGCACAA
TCCCACCACAGCCCACAGATTCCTGAAGTTTTGCCAGAGCAGGGCCTGTTCCGAGAACCTGGAGTTTCTG
CAGAAGATCGACGAGTACAATAGGCTGATCGATGAGGCCACACGCCTGCTGTCTACCATCTACAGCACAT
ACGTGAGCAGCGAGGCCCCTAAGCAGATCAACATCTCTAATAGCCACGCCAGGCGCCTGAGCCACGACAT
CAAGGGAGCAACCCACAACGTGCTGCCCGGCCTGGAGGATATCTTCAATGGCTCCCAGGAGCAGATCGAG
AAGCTGCTGGCCTCTGACCTGTATCCTAGATTTGTGAAGCACCAGGTGACCGCATCCGCCACAATGGCCC
TGGCAAACGACAAGGAGAGGTACCCAGGCCTGGGCGATTGCTTCTGTCTGACAGACCCACGGAGAGCCGA
TAATCCCATCGTGTTCGCAAGCGACGGATTCGTGAGCGTGACCGGCTATTCCCGCTCTGATATCATCCCA
AGGAACTGCCGCTTCCTGCAGGGCAGCTTTACCGACCGGCAGGCCACAAAGAGGCTGCGCACCTCCATCG
AGAATCGCGAGGAGACAGTGGAGCTGCTGCTGAACTATCGGAAGAATGGCGATCCCTTTTGGAACCTGCT
GTACGTGTCCCCTCTGCTGGACGGCAATGGCGATGTGAGATTCTTTCTGGGCGGCCAGATCAACTGTTCT
ACCACAATCCACAGCCGGACCGACGTGCTGAGAATCCTGAGCCTGAACGACGAGGATACAGGCTCCTTCA
TCGAGGGCTCTAATAAGACCCCCAGCGTGCGGTCCAAGGAGTCTAACAATGCCTCCAACTATGGCAAGAC
ATCCTTCTTTAAGTCTTTTAAGAAGTACAAGGCCAATACCGTGGAGATCAGAGACGAGGCCGGCATGGAG
GGCGAGCTGATCGATAGGATCGGCAAGCTGCAGTTCAAGACACAGGTGGAGGAGTTTTACACCGCCTATT
CTAAGTACCTGGTGCTGAGCTATCAGCCACAGTCCCAGAACCTGATCGTGAAGTACTTCAGCCCCGGCAT
CGTGGATATGCTGAACCTGAATATGCCTAATGGCCTGGTGGCCCCAATCGTGGACAAGGATATCTTCAAG
GTGCTGACAGAGCACTCCCCTTCCTCTGTGCCACGGACCTTTAAGAACGTGGTGAGGGAAGGCATCAAAG
CAGGCAGGGCCGTGTCTGTGGAGACAGGCCTGCTGACAGGCATCGAGGAGATCAAGAAGTCTCAGAACAT
CTTCAGCGGCACCACAGCCAATCGGGAGAGAGGCTGGAAGAAGGCCGAGGAGAAGTACGTGTGCCACTTT
ACCCCCTGTAAGGATGAGATGGGCAGGGTCGGCTGGGTGGTGCTGACTGTCGCTCCTAAACTGGAAAGAT
TTGAATTCGGTGGCGGATCAGGAGGAGGGTCAATGCTGACCCAGAGAGAAATTGATAGGCAGGAAGTGAT
TAACGAGCTGTTTGTGACCGAGGCAAGCCATCTGAGAACCCTGAGAGTGCTGGACCTGATCTTCTACCAG
AGGATGAAGAAAGAGAACCTGATGCCCCGGGAGGAACTGGCTAGACTGTTTCCAAACCTGCCCGAGCTGA
TCGAAATTCACAATTCCTGGTGCGAAGCAATGAAGAAACTGCGCGAGGAAGGACCTATCATTAAGGAGAT
TTCTGACCTGATGCTGGCTAGGTTCGATGGCCCAGCACGCGAGGAACTGCAGCAGGTGGCCGCTCAGTTT
TGCTCATACCAGAGCATCGCCCTGGAACTGATTAAGACTAAACAGAGAAAGGAGTCTAGGTTCCAGCTGT
TTATGCAGGAGGCTGAAAGTCACCCACAGTGTCGGAGACTGCAGCTGCGCGACCTGATCATTAGCGAAAT
GCAGCGACTGACAAAGTATCCCCTGCTGCTGGAAAGCATCATCAAGCACACTGAGGGCGGGACCTCCGAG
CATGAAAAGCTGTGCAGGGCCCGCGATCAGTGTCGGGAGATCCTGAAGTACGTGAACGAGGCTGTCAAAC
AGACCGAAAATCGACATCGGCTGGAGGGCTATCAGAAAAGACTGGACGCTACAGCACTGGAAAGGGCCAG
TGGTGGTGGATCAGGTGGAGGATCTATGGTGAGCAAGGGCGAGGAGGATAACATGGCCATCATCAAGGAG
TTCATGCGCTTCAAGGTGCACATGGAGGGCTCCGTGAACGGCCACGAGTTCGAGATCGAGGGCGAGGGCG
AGGGCCGCCCCTACGAGGGCACCCAGACCGCCAAGCTGAAGGTGACCAAGGGTGGCCCCCTGCCCTTCGC
CTGGGACATCCTGTCCCCTCAGTTCATGTACGGCTCCAAGGCCTACGTGAAGCACCCCGCCGACATCCCC
GACTACTTGAAGCTGTCCTTCCCCGAGGGCTTCAAGTGGGAGCGCGTGATGAACTTCGAGGACGGCGGCG
TGGTGACCGTGACCCAGGACTCCTCCCTGCAGGACGGCGAGTTCATCTACAAGGTGAAGCTGCGCGGCAC
CAACTTCCCCTCCGACGGCCCCGTAATGCAGAAGAAGACCATGGGCTGGGAGGCCTCCTCCGAGCGGATG
TACCCCGAGGACGGCGCCCTGAAGGGCGAGATCAAGCAGAGGCTGAAGCTGAAGGACGGCGGCCACTACG
ACGCTGAGGTCAAGACCACCTACAAGGCCAAGAAGCCCGTGCAGCTGCCCGGCGCCTACAACGTCAACAT
CAAGTTGGACATCACCTCCCACAACGAGGACTACACCATCGTGGAACAGTACGAACGCGCCGAGGGCCGC
CACTCCACCGGCGGCATGGACGAGCTGTACAAGTAATGATCTAGAGGGCCCGTTTAAACCCGCTGATCAG
CCTCGACTGTGCCTTCTAGTTGCCAGCCATCTGTTGTTTGCCCCTCCCCCGTGCCTTCCTTGACCCTGGA
AGGTGCCACTCCCACTGTCCTTTCCTAATAAAATGAGGAAATTGCATCGCATTGTCTGAGTAGGTGTCAT
TCTATTCTGGGGGGTGGGGTGGGGCAGGACAGCAAGGGGGAGGATTGGGAAGACAATAGCAGGCATGCTG
GGGATGCGGTGGGCTCTATGGCTTCTGAGGCGGAAAGAACCAGCTGGGGCTCTAGGGGGTATCCCC
[124 nt withheld, positions 3847-3970]
C
[91 nt withheld, positions 3972-4062]
A
[49 nt withheld, positions 4064-4112]
CCTTTGACGTTGGAGTCCACGTTCTTT
[37 nt withheld, positions 4140-4176]
ACCCTATCTCGGTCTATTCTTTTGATTTATAAGGGATTTTGCCGATTTCGGCCTATTGGTTAAAAAATGA
GCTGATTTAACAAAAATTTAACGCGAATTAATTCTGTGGAATGTGTGTCAGTTAGGGTGTGGAAAGTCCC
CAGGCTCCCCAGCAGGCAGAAGTATGCAAAGCATGCATCTCAATTAGTCAGCAACCAGGTGTGGAAAGTC
CCCAGGCTCCCCAGCAGGCAGAAGTATGCAAAGCATGCATCTCAATTAGTCAGCAACCATAGTCCCGCCC
CTAACTCCGCCCATCCCGCCCCTAACTCCGCCCAGTTCCGCCCATTCTCCGCCCCATGGCTGACTAATTT
TTTTTATTTATGCAGAGGCCGAGGCCGCCTCTGCCTCTGAGCTATTCCAGAAGTAGTGAGGAGGCTTTTT
TGGAGGCCTAGGCTTTTGCAAAAAGCTCCCGGGAGCTTGTATATCCATTTTCGGATCTGATCAAGAGACA
GGATGAGGATCGTTTCGCATGATTGAACAAGATGGATTGCACGCAGGTTCTCCGGCCGCTTGGGTGGAGA
GGCTATTCGGCTATGACTGGGCACAACAGACAATCGGCTGCTCTGATGCCGCCGTGTTCCGGCTGTCAGC
GCAGGGGCGCCCGGTTCTTTTTGTCAAGACCGACCTGTCCGGTGCCCTGAATGAACTGCAGGACGAGGCA
GCGCGGCTATCGTGGCTGGCCACGACGGGCGTTCCTTGCGCAGCTGTGCTCGACGTTGTCACTGAAGCGG
GAAGGGACTGGCTGCTATTGGGCGAAGTGCCGGGGCAGGATCTCCTGTCATCTCACCTTGCTCCTGCCGA
GAAAGTATCCATCATGGCTGATGCAATGCGGCGGCTGCATACGCTTGATCCGGCTACCTGCCCATTCGAC
CACCAAGCGAAACATCGCATCGAGCGAGCACGTACTCGGATGGAAGCCGGTCTTGTCGATCAGGATGATC
TGGACGAAGAGCATCAGGGGCTCGCGCCAGCCGAACTGTTCGCCAGGCTCAAGGCGCGCATGCCCGACGG
CGAGGATCTCGTCGTGACCCATGGCGATGCCTGCTTGCCGAATATCATGGTGGAAAATGGCCGCTTTTCT
GGATTCATCGACTGTGGCCGGCTGGGTGTGGCGGACCGCTATCAGGACATAGCGTTGGCTACCCGTGATA
TTGCTGAAGAGCTTGGCGGCGAATGGGCTGACCGCTTCCTCGTGCTTTACGGTATCGCCGCTCCCGATTC
GCAGCGCATCGCCTTCTATCGCCTTCTTGACGAGTTCTTCTGAGCGGGACTCTGGGGTTCGAAATGACCG
ACCAAGCGACGCCCAACCTGCCATCACGAGATTTCGATTCCACCGCCGCCTTCTATGAAAGGTTGGGCTT
CGGAATCGTTTTCCGGGACGCCGGCTGGATGATCCTCCAGCGCGGGGATCTCATGCTGGAGTTCTTCGCC
CACCCCAACTTGTTTATTGCAGCTTATAATGGTTACAAATAAAGCAATAGCATCACAAATTTCACAAATA
AAGCATTTTTTTCACTGCATTCTAGTTGTGGTTTGTCCAAACTCATCAATGTATCTTATCATGTCTGTAT
ACCGTCGACCTCTAGCTAGAGCTTGGCGTAATCATGGTCATAGCTGTTTCCTGTGTGAAATTGTTATCCG
CTCACAATTCCACACAACATACGAGCCGGAAGCATAAAGTGTAAAGCCTGGGGTGCCTAATGAGTGAGCT
AACTCACATTAATTGCGTTGCGCTCACTGCCCGCTTTCCAGTCGGGAAACCTGTCGTGCCAGCTGCATTA
ATGAATCGGCCAACGCGCGGGGAGAGGCGGTTTGCGTATTGGGCGCTCTTCCGCTTCCTCGCTCACTGAC
TCGCTGCGCTCGGTCGTTCGGCTGCGGCGAGCGGTATCAGCTCACTCAAAGGCGGTAATACGGTTATCCA
CAGAATCAGGGGATAACGCAGGAAAGAACATGTGAGCAAAAGGCCAGCAAAAGGCCAGGAACCGTAAAAA
GGCCGCGTTGCTGGCGTTTTTCCATAGGCTCCGCCCCCCTGACGAGCATCACAAAAATCGACGCTCAAGT
CAGAGGTGGCGAAACCCGACAGGACTATAAAGATACCAGGCGTTTCCCCCTGGAAGCTCCCTCGTGCGCT
CTCCTGTTCCGACCCTGCCGCTTACCGGATACCTGTCCGCCTTTCTCCCTTCGGGAAGCGTGGCGCTTTC
TCATAGCTCACGCTGTAGGTATCTCAGTTCGGTGTAGGTCGTTCGCTCCAAGCTGGGCTGTGTGCACGAA
CCCCCCGTTCAGCCCGACCGCTGCGCCTTATCCGGTAACTATCGTCTTGAGTCCAACCCGGTAAGACACG
ACTTATCGCCACTGGCAGCAGCCACTGGTAACAGGATTAGCAGAGCGAGGTATGTAGGCGGTGCTACAGA
GTTCTTGAAGTGGTGGCCTAACTACGGCTACACTAGAAGAACAGTATTTGGTATCTGCGCTCTGCTGAAG
CCAGTTACCTTCGGAAAAAGAGTTGGTAGCTCTTGATCCGGCAAACAAACCACCGCTGGTAGCGGTGGTT
TTTTTGTTTGCAAGCAGCAGATTACGCGCAGAAAAAAAGGATCTCAAGAAGATCCTTTGATCTTTTCTAC
GGGGTCTGACGCTCAGTGGAACGAAAACTCACGTTAAGGGATTTTGGTCATGAGATTATCAAAAAGGATC
TTCACCTAGATCCTTTTAAATTAAAAATGAAGTTTTAAATCAATCTAAAGTATATATGAGTAAACTTGGT
CTGACAGTTACCAATGCTTAATCAGTGAGGCACCTATCTCAGCGATCTGTCTATTTCGTTCATCCATAGT
TGCCTGACTCCCCGTCGTGTAGATAACTACGATACGGGAGGGCTTACCATCTGGCCCCAGTGCTGCAATG
ATACCGCGAGACCCACGCTCACCGGCTCCAGATTTATCAGCAATAAACCAGCCAGCCGGAAGGGCCGAGC
GCAGAAGTGGTCCTGCAACTTTATCCGCCTCCATCCAGTCTATTAATTGTTGCCGGGAAGCTAGAGTAAG
TAGTTCGCCAGTTAATAGTTTGCGCAACGTTGTTGCCATTGCTACAGGCATCGTGGTGTCACGCTCGTCG
TTTGGTATGGCTTCATTCAGCTCCGGTTCCCAACGATCAAGGCGAGTTACATGATCCCCCATGTTGTGCA
AAAAAGCGGTTAGCTCCTTCGGTCCTCCGATCGTTGTCAGAAGTAAGTTGGCCGCAGTGTTATCACTCAT
GGTTATGGCAGCACTGCATAATTCTCTTACTGTCATGCCATCCGTAAGATGCTTTTCTGTGACTGGTGAG
TACTCAACCAAGTCATTCTGAGAATAGTGTATGCGGCGACCGAGTTGCTCTTGCCCGGCGTCAATACGGG
ATAATACCGCGCCACATAGCAGAACTTTAAAAGTGCTCATCATTGGAAAACGTTCTTCGGGGCGAAAACT
CTCAAGGATCTTACCGCTGTTGAGATCCAGTTCGATGTAACCCACTCGTGCACCCAACTGATCTTCAGCA
TCTTTTACTTTCACCAGCGTTTCTGGGTGAGCAAAAACAGGAAGGCAAAATGCCGCAAAAAAGGGAATAA
GGGCGACATGGAAATGTTGAATACTCATACTCTTCCTTTTTCAATATTATTGAAGCATTTATCAGGGTTA
TTGTCTCATGAGCGGATACATATTTGAATGTATTTAGAAAAATAAACAAATAGGGGTTCCGCGCACATTT
CCCCGAAAAGTGCCACCTGACGTCGACGGATCGGGAGATCTCCCGATCCCCTATGGTGCACTCTCAGTAC
AATCTGCTCTGATGCCGCATAGTTAAGCCAGTATCTGCTCCCTGCTTGTGTGTTGGAGGTCGCTGAGTAG
TGCGCGAGCAAAATTTAAGCTACAACAAGGCAAGGCTTGACCGACAATTGCATGAAGAATCTGCTTAGGG
TTAGGCGTTTTGCGCTGCTTCGCGATGTACGGGCCAGATATACGCGTTGACATTGATTATTGACTAGTTA
TTAATAGTAATCAATTACGGGGTCATTAGTTCATAGCCCATATATGGAGTTCCGCGTTACATAACTTACG
GTAAATGGCCCGCCTGGCTGACCGCCCAACGACCCCCGCCCATTGACGTCAATAATGACGTATGTTCCCA
TAGTAACGCCAATAGGGACTTTCCATTGACGTCAATGGGTGGAGTATTTACGGTAAACTGCCCACTTGGC
AGTACATCAAGTGTATCATATGCCAAGTACGCCCCCTATTGACGTCAATGACGGTAAATGGCCCGCCTGG
CATTATGCCCAGTACATGACCTTATGGGACTTTCCTACTTGGCAGTACATCTACGTATTAGTCATCGCTA
TTACCATG
Features (pLannotate 1.2.2; 22 found; start..end, strand, type, name):
      1..204     +  promoter       CMV promoter: human cytomegalovirus (CMV) immediate early promoter
    200..233     +  LTR            5' LTR (truncated) (fragment): truncated 5' long terminal repeat (LTR) from HIV-1
    249..267     +  promoter       T7 promoter: promoter for bacteriophage T7 RNA polymerase
   1077..1424    +  CDS            PHOT (fragment): PHOT_CHLRE - Experimental evidence at protein level: Swiss-Prot protein existence level 1. Protein kinase that acts as a blue light photoreceptor (PubMed:15695460, PubMed:24285544). Required for non-photochemical quenching (NPQ), a mechanism that converts and dissipates the harmful excess absorbed light energy into heat and protect the photosynthetic apparatus from photo-oxidative damage (PubMed:27626383). Controls the energy-dependent chlorophyll fluorescence quenching (qE) activity of chlorophyll excited states by inducing the expression of the qE effector protein LHCSR3 in high light intens
   2136..2801    +  CDS            ARHGEF11 (fragment): ARHGB_HUMAN - Also known as KIAA0380. Experimental evidence at protein level: Swiss-Prot protein existence level 1. May play a role in the regulation of RhoA GTPase by guanine nucleotide-binding alpha-12 (GNA12) and alpha-13 (GNA13). Acts as guanine nucleotide exchange factor (GEF) for RhoA GTPase and may act as GTPase-activating protein (GAP) for GNA12 and GNA13. Involved in neurotrophin-induced neurite outgrowth. From Homo sapiens (Human).
   2826..3533    +  CDS            mCherry: mCherry is a basic (constitutively fluorescent) red fluorescent protein published in 2004, derived from Discosoma sp.. It is reported to be a very rapidly-maturing monomer with low acid sensitivity.
   3577..3801    +  polyA_signal   bGH poly(A) signal: bovine growth hormone polyadenylation signal
   3805..3826    +  promoter       SV40 promoter (fragment): SV40 enhancer and early promoter
   3847..4275    +  rep_origin     f1 ori (sequence partly withheld): f1 bacteriophage origin of replication; arrow indicates direction of (+) strand synthesis
   4289..4618    +  promoter       SV40 promoter: SV40 enhancer and early promoter
   4685..5476    +  CDS            neo: KKA2_KLEPN - Also known as kan, nptII. Experimental evidence at protein level: Swiss-Prot protein existence level 1. Resistance to kanamycin, neomycin, paromomycin, ribostamycin, butirosin and gentamicin B. From Klebsiella pneumoniae.
   5500..5658    +  CDS            ble (fragment): BLE_KLEPN - Experimental evidence at protein level: Swiss-Prot protein existence level 1. Binding protein with a strong affinity to the bleomycin family of antibiotics. Binds to CL990; an antimitotic-antibiotic compound. From Klebsiella pneumoniae.
   5653..5774    +  polyA_signal   SV40 poly(A) signal: SV40 polyadenylation signal
   5847..5863    -  protein_bind   lac operator: The lac repressor binds to the lac operator to inhibit transcription in E. coli. This inhibition can be relieved by adding lactose or isopropyl-β-D-thiogalactopyranoside (IPTG). lac repressor encoded by lacI
   5871..5901    -  promoter       lac promoter: promoter for the E. coli lac operon
   5916..5937    -  protein_bind   CAP binding site: CAP binding activates transcription in the presence of cAMP. E. coli catabolite activator protein
   5950..6042    -  CDS            lacI (fragment): lac repressor; lacI; The lac repressor binds to the lac operator to inhibit transcription in E. coli. This inhibition can be relieved by adding lactose or isopropyl-β-D-thiogalactopyranoside (IPTG).
   6225..6813    -  rep_origin     ori: high-copy-number ColE1/pMB1/pBR322/pUC origin of replication
   6984..7844    -  CDS            AmpR: β-lactamase; bla; confers resistance to ampicillin, carbenicillin, and related antibiotics
   7845..7949    -  promoter       AmpR promoter: bla
   8008..8060    -  misc_feature   bom (fragment): basis of mobility region from pBR322
   8215..8594    +  enhancer       CMV enhancer: human cytomegalovirus immediate early enhancer
