[The description below was written by a language model from this plasmid's Addgene catalogue record and pLannotate feature annotations shown in this document.]
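Description:
opto-RhoGEF-mCherry_pcDNA3.1 is a mammalian expression plasmid of roughly 8.6 kb built on the pcDNA3.1 backbone, carrying a single-component optogenetic tool for light-inducible RhoA GTPase signalling. It is propagated in E. coli through a high-copy ColE1/pUC-type origin with ampicillin selection (AmpR under its own bla promoter), and it also retains an f1 phage origin. The backbone includes an SV40 early promoter driving the neo gene with an SV40 polyadenylation signal, which permits G418 selection of mammalian cells that have taken up the plasmid. Several short annotations (truncated HIV-1 LTR, ble, lacI, bom, and a second SV40 promoter fragment) appear to be partial matches to backbone sequence rather than functional elements.

The payload is a 3.2 kb open reading frame placed by Gibson cloning downstream of the CMV enhancer/promoter and terminated by the bGH poly(A) signal; a T7 promoter lies just upstream of the insert. According to the record, the encoded fusion is BcLOV4, a flexible GGGS×2 linker, the DH domain of human ARHGEF11, a second GGGS×2 linker, and C-terminal mCherry. The feature table detects the ARHGEF11 fragment and mCherry directly, while the BcLOV4 portion is recognised only through a partial similarity hit to a blue-light photoreceptor (phototropin), consistent with its LOV photosensory domain. ARHGEF11 is a guanine nucleotide exchange factor for RhoA, so coupling its catalytic domain to a light-responsive module allows RhoA activation to be triggered by illumination, with mCherry reporting expression and localisation of the fusion. The plasmid is suited to transfection of mammalian cells for optical control of RhoA signalling.
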