Addgene plasmid #164473: opto-RhoGEF-mCherry_pcDNA3.1
Purpose: Expresses opto-RhoGEF (BcLOV4-GGGSx2-ARHGEF11dh-GGGSx2-mCherry) in a pcDNA3.1 backbone.
Depositing lab: Brian Chow. Depositing organization: University of Pennsylvania. Publication: Single-Component Optogenetic Tools for Inducible RhoA GTPase Signaling. Berlew EE, Kuznetsov IA, Yamada K, Bugaj LJ, Boerckel JD, Chow BY. Adv Biol. 2021 Sep;5(9):e2100810. doi: 10.1002/adbi.202100810. PubMed 34288599.
Backbone
  Vector backbone: pcDNA3.1
  Backbone size w/o insert (bp): 5372
  Total vector size (bp): 8591
  Vector type: Mammalian Expression
Growth in bacteria
  Bacterial resistance: Ampicillin, 100 μg/mL
  Growth temperature: 37°C
  Growth strain: DH5alpha
  Copy number: Unknown
Gene/Insert
  Gene/Insert name: opto-RhoGEF
  Species: H. sapiens (human)
  Insert size (bp): 3219
  Promoter: CMV
  Tag / fusion protein: mCherry (C terminal on insert)
  Cloning method: Gibson Cloning
  Sequencing primers: 5′ CGCAAATGGGCGGTAGGCGTG; 3′ TAGAAGGCACAGTCGAGG
Terms and licenses: Academic/Nonprofit Terms; Industry Terms: Not Available to Industry
How to cite: opto-RhoGEF-mCherry_pcDNA3.1 was a gift from Brian Chow (Addgene plasmid # 164473 ; http://n2t.net/addgene:164473 ; RRID:Addgene_164473)
