>Addgene plasmid #164473 | opto-RhoGEF-mCherry_pcDNA3.1 | depositor partial sequence | sequence record 319263 | BcLOV4-GGGSx2-ARHGEF11dh-GGGSx2-mCherry
ATGGCCACAGACGCAATCGACCATTACTACCAGAACAGAGACGGCCCCCCTTCCAGGAGCTTTAGCGACG
AATACGACTCATACAATAAGACAGCCCCTCTGCCACCTCTGAGCGCCTGCCCAGAGCGCGCCCAGACCCC
TAACAGCAAGAGAATCCCCATCACACCCAATTCCGCCAAGAGCACCTCCGAGTCTCCTCGGAGAATCACA
TTCTCTCGCGACGCAGGCAGCTCCACCAAGGGCAGCACCCAGACAAGCCCATCCAACCAGGGCTCCGTGT
CTAGCCGGAATGGCTCTAACGGAAATGGCCTGGGCCTGTCCTCTGCCGGCAACTTCGCCGATTTCTTTAG
CTCCGAGGTGTTTTATATCGTGCTGCACAATCCCACCACAGCCCACAGATTCCTGAAGTTTTGCCAGAGC
AGGGCCTGTTCCGAGAACCTGGAGTTTCTGCAGAAGATCGACGAGTACAATAGGCTGATCGATGAGGCCA
CACGCCTGCTGTCTACCATCTACAGCACATACGTGAGCAGCGAGGCCCCTAAGCAGATCAACATCTCTAA
TAGCCACGCCAGGCGCCTGAGCCACGACATCAAGGGAGCAACCCACAACGTGCTGCCCGGCCTGGAGGAT
ATCTTCAATGGCTCCCAGGAGCAGATCGAGAAGCTGCTGGCCTCTGACCTGTATCCTAGATTTGTGAAGC
ACCAGGTGACCGCATCCGCCACAATGGCCCTGGCAAACGACAAGGAGAGGTACCCAGGCCTGGGCGATTG
CTTCTGTCTGACAGACCCACGGAGAGCCGATAATCCCATCGTGTTCGCAAGCGACGGATTCGTGAGCGTG
ACCGGCTATTCCCGCTCTGATATCATCCCAAGGAACTGCCGCTTCCTGCAGGGCAGCTTTACCGACCGGC
AGGCCACAAAGAGGCTGCGCACCTCCATCGAGAATCGCGAGGAGACAGTGGAGCTGCTGCTGAACTATCG
GAAGAATGGCGATCCCTTTTGGAACCTGCTGTACGTGTCCCCTCTGCTGGACGGCAATGGCGATGTGAGA
TTCTTTCTGGGCGGCCAGATCAACTGTTCTACCACAATCCACAGCCGGACCGACGTGCTGAGAATCCTGA
GCCTGAACGACGAGGATACAGGCTCCTTCATCGAGGGCTCTAATAAGACCCCCAGCGTGCGGTCCAAGGA
GTCTAACAATGCCTCCAACTATGGCAAGACATCCTTCTTTAAGTCTTTTAAGAAGTACAAGGCCAATACC
GTGGAGATCAGAGACGAGGCCGGCATGGAGGGCGAGCTGATCGATAGGATCGGCAAGCTGCAGTTCAAGA
CACAGGTGGAGGAGTTTTACACCGCCTATTCTAAGTACCTGGTGCTGAGCTATCAGCCACAGTCCCAGAA
CCTGATCGTGAAGTACTTCAGCCCCGGCATCGTGGATATGCTGAACCTGAATATGCCTAATGGCCTGGTG
GCCCCAATCGTGGACAAGGATATCTTCAAGGTGCTGACAGAGCACTCCCCTTCCTCTGTGCCACGGACCT
TTAAGAACGTGGTGAGGGAAGGCATCAAAGCAGGCAGGGCCGTGTCTGTGGAGACAGGCCTGCTGACAGG
CATCGAGGAGATCAAGAAGTCTCAGAACATCTTCAGCGGCACCACAGCCAATCGGGAGAGAGGCTGGAAG
AAGGCCGAGGAGAAGTACGTGTGCCACTTTACCCCCTGTAAGGATGAGATGGGCAGGGTCGGCTGGGTGG
TGCTGACTGTCGCTCCTAAACTGGAAAGATTTGAATTCGGTGGCGGATCAGGAGGAGGGTCAATGCTGAC
CCAGAGAGAAATTGATAGGCAGGAAGTGATTAACGAGCTGTTTGTGACCGAGGCAAGCCATCTGAGAACC
CTGAGAGTGCTGGACCTGATCTTCTACCAGAGGATGAAGAAAGAGAACCTGATGCCCCGGGAGGAACTGG
CTAGACTGTTTCCAAACCTGCCCGAGCTGATCGAAATTCACAATTCCTGGTGCGAAGCAATGAAGAAACT
GCGCGAGGAAGGACCTATCATTAAGGAGATTTCTGACCTGATGCTGGCTAGGTTCGATGGCCCAGCACGC
GAGGAACTGCAGCAGGTGGCCGCTCAGTTTTGCTCATACCAGAGCATCGCCCTGGAACTGATTAAGACTA
AACAGAGAAAGGAGTCTAGGTTCCAGCTGTTTATGCAGGAGGCTGAAAGTCACCCACAGTGTCGGAGACT
GCAGCTGCGCGACCTGATCATTAGCGAAATGCAGCGACTGACAAAGTATCCCCTGCTGCTGGAAAGCATC
ATCAAGCACACTGAGGGCGGGACCTCCGAGCATGAAAAGCTGTGCAGGGCCCGCGATCAGTGTCGGGAGA
TCCTGAAGTACGTGAACGAGGCTGTCAAACAGACCGAAAATCGACATCGGCTGGAGGGCTATCAGAAAAG
ACTGGACGCTACAGCACTGGAAAGGGCCAGTGGTGGTGGATCAGGTGGAGGATCTATGGTGAGCAAGGGC
GAGGAGGATAACATGGCCATCATCAAGGAGTTCATGCGCTTCAAGGTGCACATGGAGGGCTCCGTGAACG
GCCACGAGTTCGAGATCGAGGGCGAGGGCGAGGGCCGCCCCTACGAGGGCACCCAGACCGCCAAGCTGAA
GGTGACCAAGGGTGGCCCCCTGCCCTTCGCCTGGGACATCCTGTCCCCTCAGTTCATGTACGGCTCCAAG
GCCTACGTGAAGCACCCCGCCGACATCCCCGACTACTTGAAGCTGTCCTTCCCCGAGGGCTTCAAGTGGG
AGCGCGTGATGAACTTCGAGGACGGCGGCGTGGTGACCGTGACCCAGGACTCCTCCCTGCAGGACGGCGA
GTTCATCTACAAGGTGAAGCTGCGCGGCACCAACTTCCCCTCCGACGGCCCCGTAATGCAGAAGAAGACC
ATGGGCTGGGAGGCCTCCTCCGAGCGGATGTACCCCGAGGACGGCGCCCTGAAGGGCGAGATCAAGCAGA
GGCTGAAGCTGAAGGACGGCGGCCACTACGACGCTGAGGTCAAGACCACCTACAAGGCCAAGAAGCCCGT
GCAGCTGCCCGGCGCCTACAACGTCAACATCAAGTTGGACATCACCTCCCACAACGAGGACTACACCATC
GTGGAACAGTACGAACGCGCCGAGGGCCGCCACTCCACCGGCGGCATGGACGAGCTGTACAAGTAATGA
